>Addgene plasmid #236630 | pLV-Hygro-TRE>hHES3:T2A:EGFP | addgene full sequence | sequence record 472858 | Addgene NGS Result
AATGTAGTCTTATGCAATACTCTTGTAGTCTTGCAACATGGTAACGATGAGTTAGCAACATGCCTTACAA
GGAGAGAAAAAGCACCGTGCATGCCGATTGGTGGAAGTAAGGTGGTACGATCGTGCCTTATTAGGAAGGC
AACAGACGGGTCTGACATGGATTGGACGAACCACTGAATTGCCGCATTGCAGAGATATTGTATTTAAGTG
CCTAGCTCGATACATAAACGGGTCTCTCTGGTTAGACCAGATCTGAGCCTGGGAGCTCTCTGGCTAACTA
GGGAACCCACTGCTTAAGCCTCAATAAAGCTTGCCTTGAGTGCTTCAAGTAGTGTGTGCCCGTCTGTTGT
GTGACTCTGGTAACTAGAGATCCCTCAGACCCTTTTAGTCAGTGTGGAAAATCTCTAGCAGTGGCGCCCG
AACAGGGACTTGAAAGCGAAAGGGAAACCAGAGGAGCTCTCTCGACGCAGGACTCGGCTTGCTGAAGCGC
GCACGGCAAGAGGCGAGGGGCGGCGACTGGTGAGTACGCCAAAAATTTTGACTAGCGGAGGCTAGAAGGA
GAGAGATGGGTGCGAGAGCGTCAGTATTAAGCGGGGGAGAATTAGATCGCGATGGGAAAAAATTCGGTTA
AGGCCAGGGGGAAAGAAAAAATATAAATTAAAACATATAGTATGGGCAAGCAGGGAGCTAGAACGATTCG
CAGTTAATCCTGGCCTGTTAGAAACATCAGAAGGCTGTAGACAAATACTGGGACAGCTACAACCATCCCT
TCAGACAGGATCAGAAGAACTTAGATCATTATATAATACAGTAGCAACCCTCTATTGTGTGCATCAAAGG
ATAGAGATAAAAGACACCAAGGAAGCTTTAGACAAGATAGAGGAAGAGCAAAACAAAAGTAAGACCACCG
CACAGCAAGCGGCCGCTGATCTTCAGACCTGGAGGAGGAGATATGAGGGACAATTGGAGAAGTGAATTAT
ATAAATATAAAGTAGTAAAAATTGAACCATTAGGAGTAGCACCCACCAAGGCAAAGAGAAGAGTGGTGCA
GAGAGAAAAAAGAGCAGTGGGAATAGGAGCTTTGTTCCTTGGGTTCTTGGGAGCAGCAGGAAGCACTATG
GGCGCAGCGTCAATGACGCTGACGGTACAGGCCAGACAATTATTGTCTGGTATAGTGCAGCAGCAGAACA
ATTTGCTGAGGGCTATTGAGGCGCAACAGCATCTGTTGCAACTCACAGTCTGGGGCATCAAGCAGCTCCA
GGCAAGAATCCTGGCTGTGGAAAGATACCTAAAGGATCAACAGCTCCTGGGGATTTGGGGTTGCTCTGGA
AAACTCATTTGCACCACTGCTGTGCCTTGGAATGCTAGTTGGAGTAATAAATCTCTGGAACAGATTTGGA
ATCACACGACCTGGATGGAGTGGGACAGAGAAATTAACAATTACACAAGCTTAATACACTCCTTAATTGA
AGAATCGCAAAACCAGCAAGAAAAGAATGAACAAGAATTATTGGAATTAGATAAATGGGCAAGTTTGTGG
AATTGGTTTAACATAACAAATTGGCTGTGGTATATAAAATTATTCATAATGATAGTAGGAGGCTTGGTAG
GTTTAAGAATAGTTTTTGCTGTACTTTCTATAGTGAATAGAGTTAGGCAGGGATATTCACCATTATCGTT
TCAGACCCACCTCCCAACCCCGAGGGGACCCGACAGGCCCGAAGGAATAGAAGAAGAAGGTGGAGAGAGA
GACAGAGACAGATCCATTCGATTAGTGAACGGATCTCGACGGTATCGCTAGCTTTTAAAAGAAAAGGGGG
GATTGGGGGGTACAGTGCAGGGGAAAGAATAGTAGACATAATAGCAACAGACATACAAACTAAAGAATTA
CAAAAACAAATTACAAAAATTCAAAATTTTACTAGTGATTATCGGATCAACTTTGTATAGAAAAGTTGGG
TACCGAGCTCGACTTTCACTTTTCTCTATCACTGATAGGGAGTGGTAAACTCGACTTTCACTTTTCTCTA
TCACTGATAGGGAGTGGTAAACTCGACTTTCACTTTTCTCTATCACTGATAGGGAGTGGTAAACTCGACT
TTCACTTTTCTCTATCACTGATAGGGAGTGGTAAACCTTTCACTTTTCTCTATCACTGATAGGGAGTGGT
AAACTCGACTTTCACTTTTCTCTATCACTGATAGGGAGTGGTAAACTCGACTTTCACTTTTCTCTATCAC
TGATAGGGAGTGGTAAACTCGACCTATATAAGCAGAGCTCGTTTAGTGAACCGTCAGATCGCCTGGAGAC
GCCATCCACGCTGTTTTGACCTCCATAGAAGACACCGGGACCGATCCAGCCTCCGCGGCCCCGAATTGCA
AGTTTGTACAAAAAAGCAGGCTGCCACCATGGAGAAAAAGCGCCGGGCACGCATCAATGTGTCACTGGAG
CAGCTCAAGTCGCTGCTGGAGAAACACTACTCGCACCAGATCCGGAAGCGCAAATTGGAGAAGGCCGACA
TCCTGGAGTTGAGCGTGAAGTACATGAGAAGCCTTCAGAACTCCTTGCAAGGGCTCTGGCCTGTGCCCAG
GGGAGCCGAGCAACCGTCGGGCTTCCGCAGCTGCCTGCCCGGCGTGAGCCAGCTCCTTCGGCGCGGAGAT
GAGGTCGGCAGCGGCCTGCGCTGCCCCCTGGTGCCCGAGAGCGCCGCCGGCAGCACCATGGACAGCGCCG
GGTTGGGCCAGGAGGCGCCCGCGCTGTTCCGCCCTTGCACCCCTGCCGTCTGGGCTCCTGCTCCGGCCGC
CGGCGGCCCGCGGTCCCCACCACCCCTGCTCCTCCTCCCCGAAAGTCTCCCTGGCTCGTCCGCCAGCGTC
CCCCCGCCGCAGCCAGCGTCGAGTCGCTGCGCCGAGAGTCCCGGGCTGGGCCTGCGCGTGTGGCGGCCCT
GGGGAAGCCCCGGGGATGACCTGAACGGAAGCGGAGAGGGCAGGGGAAGTCTTCTAACATGCGGGGACGT
GGAGGAAAATCCCGGCCCCATGGTGAGCAAGGGCGAGGAGCTGTTCACCGGGGTGGTGCCCATCCTGGTC
GAGCTGGACGGCGACGTAAACGGCCACAAGTTCAGCGTGTCCGGCGAGGGCGAGGGCGATGCCACCTACG
GCAAGCTGACCCTGAAGTTCATCTGCACCACCGGCAAGCTGCCCGTGCCCTGGCCCACCCTCGTGACCAC
CCTGACCTACGGCGTGCAGTGCTTCAGCCGCTACCCCGACCACATGAAGCAGCACGACTTCTTCAAGTCC
GCCATGCCCGAAGGCTACGTCCAGGAGCGCACCATCTTCTTCAAGGACGACGGCAACTACAAGACCCGCG
CCGAGGTGAAGTTCGAGGGCGACACCCTGGTGAACCGCATCGAGCTGAAGGGCATCGACTTCAAGGAGGA
CGGCAACATCCTGGGGCACAAGCTGGAGTACAACTACAACAGCCACAACGTCTATATCATGGCCGACAAG
CAGAAGAACGGCATCAAGGTGAACTTCAAGATCCGCCACAACATCGAGGACGGCAGCGTGCAGCTCGCCG
ACCACTACCAGCAGAACACCCCCATCGGCGACGGCCCCGTGCTGCTGCCCGACAACCACTACCTGAGCAC
CCAGTCCGCCCTGAGCAAAGACCCCAACGAGAAGCGCGATCACATGGTCCTGCTGGAGTTCGTGACCGCC
GCCGGGATCACTCTCGGCATGGACGAGCTGTACAAGTAAACCCAGCTTTCTTGTACAAAGTGGTGATAAT
CGAATTCCGATAATCAACCTCTGGATTACAAAATTTGTGAAAGATTGACTGGTATTCTTAACTATGTTGC
TCCTTTTACGCTATGTGGATACGCTGCTTTAATGCCTTTGTATCATGCTATTGCTTCCCGTATGGCTTTC
ATTTTCTCCTCCTTGTATAAATCCTGGTTGCTGTCTCTTTATGAGGAGTTGTGGCCCGTTGTCAGGCAAC
GTGGCGTGGTGTGCACTGTGTTTGCTGACGCAACCCCCACTGGTTGGGGCATTGCCACCACCTGTCAGCT
CCTTTCCGGGACTTTCGCTTTCCCCCTCCCTATTGCCACGGCGGAACTCATCGCCGCCTGCCTTGCCCGC
TGCTGGACAGGGGCTCGGCTGTTGGGCACTGACAATTCCGTGGTGTTGTCGGGGAAGCTGACGTCCTTTC
CATGGCTGCTCGCCTGTGTTGCCACCTGGATTCTGCGCGGGACGTCCTTCTGCTACGTCCCTTCGGCCCT
CAATCCAGCGGACCTTCCTTCCCGCGGCCTGCTGCCGGCTCTGCGGCCTCTTCCGCGTCTTCGCCTTCGC
CCTCAGACGAGTCGGATCTCCCTTTGGGCCGCCTCCCCGCATCGGGAATTCCCGCGGTTCGAATTCTACC
GGGTAGGGGAGGCGCTTTTCCCAAGGCAGTCTGGAGCATGCGCTTTAGCAGCCCCGCTGGGCACTTGGCG
CTACACAAGTGGCCTCTGGCCTCGCACACATTCCACATCCACCGGTAGGCGCCAACCGGCTCCGTTCTTT
GGTGGCCCCTTCGCGCCACCTTCTACTCCTCCCCTAGTCAGGAAGTTCCCCCCCGCCCCGCAGCTCGCGT
CGTGCAGGACGTGACAAATGGAAGTAGCACGTCTCACTAGTCTCGTGCAGATGGACAGCACCGCTGAGCA
ATGGAAGCGGGTAGGCCTTTGGGGCAGCGGCCAATAGCAGCTTTGCTCCTTCGCTTTCTGGGCTCAGAGG
CTGGGAAGGGGTGGGTCCGGGGGCGGGCTCAGGGGCGGGCTCAGGGGCGGGGCGGGCGCCCGAAGGTCCT
CCGGAGGCCCGGCATTCTGCACGCTTCAAAAGCGCACGTCTGCCGCGCTGTTCTCCTCTTCCTCATCTCC
GGGCCTTTCGACCTCACGTGGCCACCATGAAAAAGCCTGAACTCACCGCGACGTCTGTCGAGAAGTTTCT
GATCGAAAAGTTCGACAGCGTCTCCGACCTGATGCAGCTCTCGGAGGGCGAAGAATCTCGTGCTTTCAGC
TTCGATGTAGGAGGGCGTGGATATGTCCTGCGGGTAAATAGCTGCGCCGATGGTTTCTACAAAGATCGTT
ATGTTTATCGGCACTTTGCATCGGCCGCGCTCCCGATTCCGGAAGTGCTTGACATTGGGGAATTTAGCGA
GAGCCTGACCTATTGCATCTCCCGCCGTGCACAGGGTGTCACGTTGCAAGACCTGCCTGAAACCGAACTG
CCCGCTGTTCTGCAGCCGGTCGCGGAGGCCATGGATGCGATCGCTGCGGCCGATCTTAGCCAGACGAGCG
GGTTCGGCCCATTCGGACCGCAAGGAATCGGTCAATACACTACATGGCGTGATTTCATATGCGCGATTGC
TGATCCCCATGTGTATCACTGGCAAACTGTGATGGACGACACCGTCAGTGCGTCCGTCGCGCAGGCTCTC
GATGAGCTGATGCTTTGGGCCGAGGACTGCCCCGAAGTCCGGCACCTCGTGCACGCGGATTTCGGCTCCA
ACAATGTCCTGACGGACAATGGCCGCATAACAGCGGTCATTGACTGGAGCGAGGCGATGTTCGGGGATTC
CCAATACGAGGTCGCCAACATCTTCTTCTGGAGGCCGTGGTTGGCTTGTATGGAGCAGCAGACGCGCTAC
TTCGAGCGGAGGCATCCGGAGCTTGCAGGATCGCCGCGGCTCCGGGCGTATATGCTCCGCATTGGTCTTG
ACCAACTCTATCAGAGCTTGGTTGACGGCAATTTCGATGATGCAGCTTGGGCGCAGGGTCGATGCGACGC
AATCGTCCGATCCGGAGCCGGGACTGTCGGGCGTACACAAATCGCCCGCAGAAGCGCGGCCGTCTGGACC
GATGGCTGTGTAGAAGTACTCGCCGATAGTGGAAACCGACGCCCCAGCACTCGTCCGAGGGCAAAGGAAT
AGGGTACCTTTAAGACCAATGACTTACAAGGCAGCTGTAGATCTTAGCCACTTTTTAAAAGAAAAGGGGG
GACTGGAAGGGCTAATTCACTCCCAACGAAGACAAGATCTGCTTTTTGCTTGTACTGGGTCTCTCTGGTT
AGACCAGATCTGAGCCTGGGAGCTCTCTGGCTAACTAGGGAACCCACTGCTTAAGCCTCAATAAAGCTTG
CCTTGAGTGCTTCAAGTAGTGTGTGCCCGTCTGTTGTGTGACTCTGGTAACTAGAGATCCCTCAGACCCT
TTTAGTCAGTGTGGAAAATCTCTAGCAGTAGTAGTTCATGTCATCTTATTATTCAGTATTTATAACTTGC
AAAGAAATGAATATCAGAGAGTGAGAGGAACTTGTTTATTGCAGCTTATAATGGTTACAAATAAAGCAAT
AGCATCACAAATTTCACAAATAAAGCATTTTTTTCACTGCATTCTAGTTGTGGTTTGTCCAAACTCATCA
ATGTATCTTATCATGTCTGGCTCTAGCTATCCCGCCCCTAACTCCGCCCATCCCGCCCCTAACTCCGCCC
AGTTCCGCCCATTCTCCGCCCCATGGCTGACTAATTTTTTTTATTTATGCAGAGGCCGAGGCCGCCTCGG
CCTCTGAGCTATTCCAGAAGTAGTGAGGAGGCTTTTTTGGAGGCCTAGGGACGTACCCAATTCGCCCTAT
AGTGAGTCGTATTACGCGCGCTCACTGGCCGTCGTTTTACAACGTCGTGACTGGGAAAACCCTGGCGTTA
CCCAACTTAATCGCCTTGCAGCACATCCCCCTTTCGCCAGCTGGCGTAATAGCGAAGAGGCCCGCACCGA
TCGCCCTTCCCAACAGTTGCGCAGCCTGAATGGCGAATGGG
[124 nt withheld, positions 6832-6955]
C
[91 nt withheld, positions 6957-7047]
A
[49 nt withheld, positions 7049-7097]
CCTTTGACGTTGGAGTCCACGTTCTTT
[37 nt withheld, positions 7125-7161]
ACCCTATCTCGGTCTATTCTTTTGATTTATAAGGGATTTTGCCGATTTCGGCCTATTGGTTAAAAAATGA
GCTGATTTAACAAAAATTTAACGCGAATTTTAACAAAATATTAACGCTTACAATTTAGGTGGCACTTTTC
GGGGAAATGTGCGCGGAACCCCTATTTGTTTATTTTTCTAAATACATTCAAATATGTATCCGCTCATGAG
ACAATAACCCTGATAAATGCTTCAATAATATTGAAAAAGGAAGAGTATGAGTATTCAACATTTCCGTGTC
GCCCTTATTCCCTTTTTTGCGGCATTTTGCCTTCCTGTTTTTGCTCACCCAGAAACGCTGGTGAAAGTAA
AAGATGCTGAAGATCAGTTGGGTGCACGAGTGGGTTACATCGAACTGGATCTCAACAGCGGTAAGATCCT
TGAGAGTTTTCGCCCCGAAGAACGTTTTCCAATGATGAGCACTTTTAAAGTTCTGCTATGTGGCGCGGTA
TTATCCCGTATTGACGCCGGGCAAGAGCAACTCGGTCGCCGCATACACTATTCTCAGAATGACTTGGTTG
AGTACTCACCAGTCACAGAAAAGCATCTTACGGATGGCATGACAGTAAGAGAATTATGCAGTGCTGCCAT
AACCATGAGTGATAACACTGCGGCCAACTTACTTCTGACAACGATCGGAGGACCGAAGGAGCTAACCGCT
TTTTTGCACAACATGGGGGATCATGTAACTCGCCTTGATCGTTGGGAACCGGAGCTGAATGAAGCCATAC
CAAACGACGAGCGTGACACCACGATGCCTGTAGCAATGGCAACAACGTTGCGCAAACTATTAACTGGCGA
ACTACTTACTCTAGCTTCCCGGCAACAATTAATAGACTGGATGGAGGCGGATAAAGTTGCAGGACCACTT
CTGCGCTCGGCCCTTCCGGCTGGCTGGTTTATTGCTGATAAATCTGGAGCCGGTGAGCGTGGGTCTCGCG
GTATCATTGCAGCACTGGGGCCAGATGGTAAGCCCTCCCGTATCGTAGTTATCTACACGACGGGGAGTCA
GGCAACTATGGATGAACGAAATAGACAGATCGCTGAGATAGGTGCCTCACTGATTAAGCATTGGTAACTG
TCAGACCAAGTTTACTCATATATACTTTAGATTGATTTAAAACTTCATTTTTAATTTAAAAGGATCTAGG
TGAAGATCCTTTTTGATAATCTCATGACCAAAATCCCTTAACGTGAGTTTTCGTTCCACTGAGCGTCAGA
CCCCGTAGAAAAGATCAAAGGATCTTCTTGAGATCCTTTTTTTCTGCGCGTAATCTGCTGCTTGCAAACA
AAAAAACCACCGCTACCAGCGGTGGTTTGTTTGCCGGATCAAGAGCTACCAACTCTTTTTCCGAAGGTAA
CTGGCTTCAGCAGAGCGCAGATACCAAATACTGTTCTTCTAGTGTAGCCGTAGTTAGGCCACCACTTCAA
GAACTCTGTAGCACCGCCTACATACCTCGCTCTGCTAATCCTGTTACCAGTGGCTGCTGCCAGTGGCGAT
AAGTCGTGTCTTACCGGGTTGGACTCAAGACGATAGTTACCGGATAAGGCGCAGCGGTCGGGCTGAACGG
GGGGTTCGTGCACACAGCCCAGCTTGGAGCGAACGACCTACACCGAACTGAGATACCTACAGCGTGAGCT
ATGAGAAAGCGCCACGCTTCCCGAAGAGAGAAAGGCGGACAGGTATCCGGTAAGCGGCAGGGTCGGAACA
GGAGAGCGCACGAGGGAGCTTCCAGGGGGAAACGCCTGGTATCTTTATAGTCCTGTCGGGTTTCGCCACC
TCTGACTTGAGCGTCGATTTTTGTGATGCTCGTCAGGGGGGCGGAGCCTATGGAAAAACGCCAGCAACGC
GGCCTTTTTACGGTTCCTGGCCTTTTGCTGGCCTTTTGCTCACATGTTCTTTCCTGCGTTATCCCCTGAT
TCTGTGGATAACCGTATTACCGCCTTTGAGTGAGCTGATACCGCTCGCCGCAGCCGAACGACCGAGCGCA
GCGAGTCAGTGAGCGAGGAAGCGGAAGAGCGCCCAATACGCAAACCGCCTCTCCCCGCGCGTTGGCCGAT
TCATTAATGCAGCTGGCACGACAGGTTTCCCGACTGGAAAGCGGGCAGTGAGCGCAACGCAATTAATGTG
AGTTAGCTCACTCATTAGGCACCCCAGGCTTTACACTTTATGCTTCCGGCTCGTATGTTGTGTGGAATTG
TGAGCGGATAACAATTTCACACAGGAAACAGCTATGACCATGATTACGCCAAGCGCGCAATTAACCCTCA
CTAAAGGGAACAAAAGCTGGAGCTGCAAGCTT
Features (pLannotate 1.2.2; 33 found; start..end, strand, type, name):
      3..229     +  promoter       RSV promoter: Rous sarcoma virus enhancer/promoter
    230..410     +  LTR            5' LTR (truncated): truncated 5' long terminal repeat (LTR) from HIV-1
    457..582     +  misc_feature   HIV-1 Ψ: packaging signal of human immunodeficiency virus type 1
    566..929     +  CDS            HIV-1 gag (fragment): gag protein from human immunodeficiency virus 1; gag
   1075..1308    +  misc_feature   RRE: The Rev response element (RRE) of HIV-1 allows for Rev-dependent mRNA export from the nucleus to the cytoplasm.
   1685..1785    +  CDS            Rev (fragment): human immunodeficiency virus 1 (HIV-1) Rev protein; rev; enhances nuclear export of unspliced and incompletely spliced viral mRNAs
   1803..1920    +  misc_feature   cPPT/CTS: central polypurine tract and central termination sequence of HIV-1
   1938..1958    +  protein_bind   attB4: mutant version of attB; core recombination site for the Gateway® BP reaction BP Clonase™
   1983..2249    -  protein_bind   tetracycline response element: contains seven copies of the tetracycline operator tetO tetracycline repressor TetR
   2263..2308    +  promoter       TRE3GV promoter (fragment): 3rd-generation Tet-responsive promoter that can be activated by binding of Tet-On® 3G, optimized for retroviral and lentiviral vectors
   2379..2399    +  protein_bind   attB1: mutant version of attB; core recombination site for the Gateway® BP reaction BP Clonase™
   2409..2966    +  CDS            HES3: HES3_HUMAN - Also known as BHLHB43. Protein inferred from homology: Swiss-Prot protein existence level 3. Transcriptional repressor of genes that require a bHLH protein for their transcription. From Homo sapiens (Human).
   2976..3029    +  CDS            T2A: 2A peptide from Thosea asigna virus capsid protein Eukaryotic ribosomes fail to insert a peptide bond between the Gly and Pro residues, yielding separate polypeptides.
   3030..3749    +  CDS            EGFP: the original enhanced GFP (Yang et al., 1996) mammalian codon-optimized
   3750..3774    -  protein_bind   attB2: mutant version of attB; recombination site for the Gateway® BP reaction BP Clonase™
   3792..4380    +  misc_feature   WPRE: woodchuck hepatitis virus posttranscriptional regulatory element
   4411..4910    +  promoter       PGK promoter: mouse phosphoglycerate kinase 1 promoter
   4927..5949    +  CDS            hph: KHYB_ECOLX - Experimental evidence at protein level: Swiss-Prot protein existence level 1. The aminoglycoside phosphotransferases achieve inactivation of their antibiotic substrates by phosphorylation. Only phosphorylates hygromycin and closely related compounds such as demethyl analogs and destomycin. From Escherichia coli.
   5945..6022    +  CDS            nef (fragment): NEF_HV1Z2 - Experimental evidence at protein level: Swiss-Prot protein existence level 1. Extracellular Nef protein targets CD4(+) T-lymphocytes for apoptosis by interacting with CXCR4 surface receptors. From Human immunodeficiency virus type 1 group M subtype D (isolate Z2/CDC-Z34) (HIV-1).
   6024..6257    +  LTR            3' LTR (ΔU3): self-inactivating 3' long terminal repeat (LTR) from HIV-1
   6329..6450    +  polyA_signal   SV40 poly(A) signal: SV40 polyadenylation signal
   6490..6625    +  rep_origin     SV40 ori: SV40 origin of replication
   6646..6664    -  promoter       T7 promoter: promoter for bacteriophage T7 RNA polymerase
   6672..6827    +  CDS            lacZα (fragment): LacZα fragment of β-galactosidase; lacZ fragment
   6832..7260    +  rep_origin     f1 ori (sequence partly withheld): f1 bacteriophage origin of replication; arrow indicates direction of (+) strand synthesis
   7313..7417    +  promoter       AmpR promoter: bla
   7418..8278    +  CDS            AmpR: β-lactamase; bla; confers resistance to ampicillin, carbenicillin, and related antibiotics
   8449..9037    +  rep_origin     ori: high-copy-number ColE1/pMB1/pBR322/pUC origin of replication
   9220..9312    +  CDS            lacI (fragment): lac repressor; lacI; The lac repressor binds to the lac operator to inhibit transcription in E. coli. This inhibition can be relieved by adding lactose or isopropyl-β-D-thiogalactopyranoside (IPTG).
   9325..9346    +  protein_bind   CAP binding site: CAP binding activates transcription in the presence of cAMP. E. coli catabolite activator protein
   9361..9391    +  promoter       lac promoter: promoter for the E. coli lac operon
   9399..9415    +  protein_bind   lac operator: The lac repressor binds to the lac operator to inhibit transcription in E. coli. This inhibition can be relieved by adding lactose or isopropyl-β-D-thiogalactopyranoside (IPTG). lac repressor encoded by lacI
   9460..9478    +  promoter       T3 promoter: promoter for bacteriophage T3 RNA polymerase
