[The description below was written by a language model from this plasmid's Addgene catalogue record and pLannotate feature annotations shown in this document.]
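Description:
pLV-Hygro-TRE>hHES3:T2A:EGFP is a third-generation-style, self-inactivating HIV-1 lentiviral transfer plasmid of about 9.5 kb, built on a commercial Tet-inducible mammalian expression backbone. It is propagated in E. coli through a high-copy ColE1/pUC origin with ampicillin resistance (β-lactamase); an f1 origin, an SV40 origin and leftover lac/T7/T3 cloning-vector elements are also present in the bacterial portion. The viral genome is transcribed from an RSV promoter fused to a truncated 5' LTR, which makes production of genomic RNA Tat-independent. It carries the Ψ packaging signal with a gag fragment, the Rev response element for nuclear export of unspliced RNA, the cPPT/CTS, a WPRE to boost transcript stability and expression, and a ΔU3 3' LTR followed by an SV40 polyadenylation signal.

The payload is a tetracycline-responsive cassette: seven tetO repeats with a TRE3G-type minimal promoter drive the 558 bp human HES3 coding sequence, a bHLH transcriptional repressor, cloned without a stop codon and joined through a T2A peptide to EGFP. Ribosomal skipping at T2A yields separate HES3 and EGFP proteins from one transcript, so green fluorescence reports induction. Gateway attB4, attB1 and attB2 scars flank the promoter and the open reading frame, reflecting modular assembly. Downstream of the WPRE, a mouse PGK promoter constitutively expresses the hygromycin phosphotransferase gene, allowing selection of transduced mammalian cells. No Tet transactivator is annotated on this plasmid, so one must be provided separately for induction. The construct is intended for making stable cell lines with temporally controlled HES3 expression, and was described as part of a dual inducible cellular model for studying cooperating oncogenic genes.
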