Addgene plasmid #236630: pLV-Hygro-TRE>hHES3:T2A:EGFP
Purpose: Hygromycin selected lentiviral construct with tetracyclin-inducible human HES3
Depositing lab: Genevieve Kendall. Depositing organization: Research Institute at Nationwide Children's Hospital. Publication: New dual inducible cellular model to investigate temporal control of oncogenic cooperating genes. Kent MR, Jay AN, Kendall GC. Sci Rep. 2024 Sep 5;14(1):20773. doi: 10.1038/s41598-024-71227-3. PubMed 39237585.
Backbone
  Vector backbone: Mammalian Tet Inducible Gene Expression Lentiviral Vector
  Backbone manufacturer: VectorBuilder
  Backbone size w/o insert (bp): 6700
  Total vector size (bp): 9507
  Modifications to backbone: Added the coding sequence for human HES3 with no stop codon directly downstream of the TRE sequence, linked to EGFP with a T2A sequence; added a hygromycin resistance gene for antibiotic selection
  Vector type: Mammalian Expression, Lentiviral
  Selectable markers: Hygromycin
Growth in bacteria
  Bacterial resistance: Ampicillin, 100 μg/mL
  Growth temperature: 37°C
  Growth strain: NEB Stable
  Copy number: High Copy
Gene/Insert 1
  Gene/Insert name: HES3
  Species: H. sapiens (human)
  Insert size (bp): 558
  GenBank ID: NM_001024598.3
  Entrez Gene: HES3 (a.k.a. bHLHb43)
  Promoter: TRE
  Cloning method: Gene Synthesis
  Sequencing primers: 5′ N/A
Gene/Insert 2
  Gene/Insert name: EGFP
  Species: Aequorea victoria
  Insert size (bp): 720
  Mutation: Codon optimized based on a variant of wildtype GFP from the jellyfish Aequorea victoria
  Promoter: TRE
  Cloning method: Gene Synthesis
  Sequencing primers: 5′ N/A
Resource information
  A portion of this plasmid was derived from a plasmid made by: VectorBuilder
Terms and licenses: Academic/Nonprofit Terms; Industry Terms: Not Available to Industry
How to cite: pLV-Hygro-TRE>hHES3:T2A:EGFP was a gift from Genevieve Kendall (Addgene plasmid # 236630 ; http://n2t.net/addgene:236630 ; RRID:Addgene_236630)
